Addgene plasmid #38941: BRD3
Purpose: Bacterial expression for structure determination; may not be full ORF
Depositing lab: Nicola Burgess-Brown. Depositing organization: University of Oxford.
Backbone
  Vector backbone: pNIC28-Bsa4
  Backbone manufacturer: SGC
  Vector type: Bacterial Expression
Growth in bacteria
  Bacterial resistance: Kanamycin, 50 μg/mL
  Growth temperature: 37°C
  Growth strain: Mach1
  Copy number: Low Copy
Gene/Insert
  Gene/Insert name: BRD3 (alt names: bromodomain containing 3; PDB:2OO1)
  Species: H. sapiens (human)
  Insert size (bp): 430
  Entrez Gene: BRD3 (a.k.a. FSHRG2, ORFX, RING3L)
  Tag / fusion protein: His Tev (N terminal on insert)
  Cloning method: Ligation Independent Cloning
  Sequencing primers: 5′ T7; 3′ T7-term
Terms and licenses: Academic/Nonprofit Terms; Industry Terms: Not Available to Industry
How to cite: BRD3 was a gift from Nicola Burgess-Brown (Addgene plasmid # 38941 ; http://n2t.net/addgene:38941 ; RRID:Addgene_38941)
