[The description below was written by a language model from this plasmid's Addgene catalogue record.]
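Description:
BRD3 is a bacterial expression plasmid built on the pNIC28-Bsa4 backbone from the SGC, designed to produce a fragment of human BRD3 (bromodomain containing 3) in E. coli for structural studies. It is a low-copy plasmid selected with kanamycin. The record does not list the origin of replication or provide a feature map, so the details of the backbone elements are not documented here beyond what can be inferred from the catalogue fields.

The insert is about 430 bp of human BRD3 sequence, far shorter than a full-length coding region, and the record explicitly warns that it may not be the complete ORF. This size is consistent with a single domain construct, and the entry links it to a deposited crystal structure, although the exact residue boundaries and which domain is covered are not stated. The fragment was introduced by ligation-independent cloning and carries an N-terminal His tag followed by a TEV protease site, an arrangement that allows capture of the recombinant protein by immobilised metal affinity chromatography and subsequent removal of the tag by TEV cleavage to yield near-native protein. The promoter is not named outright, but the recommended sequencing primers anneal to the T7 promoter and T7 terminator, which implies that the insert sits in a T7-driven expression cassette and would need a host supplying T7 RNA polymerase for expression.

The construct is intended for overexpression and purification of the BRD3 fragment for structure determination, and the resulting protein would also suit related biochemical or biophysical work.
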