>Addgene plasmid #38941 | BRD3 | depositor partial sequence | sequence record 48999 | BRD3 sequence 430 bps
ATGCACCATCATCATCATCATTCTTCTGGTGTAGATCTGGGTACCGAGAACCTGTACTTCCAATCCATGG
GCAAGCTGTCGGAGCACCTACGCTACTGCGACAGCATCCTCAGGGAGATGCTATCCAAGAAGCACGCGGC
CTACGCCTGGCCCTTCTACAAGCCAGTGGATGCCGAGGCCCTGGAGCTGCACGACTACCACGACATCATC
AAGCACCCGATGGACCTCAGCACCGTGAAAAGGAAGATGGATGGCCGAGAGTACCCAGACGCACAGGGCT
TTGCTGCTGATGTCCGGCTGATGTTCTCGAATTGCTACAAATACAATCCCCCAGACCACGAGGTTGTGGC
CATGGCCCGGAAGCTCCAGGACGTGTTTGAGATGAGGTTTGCCAAGATGCCATGACAGTAAAGGTGGATA
CGGATCCGAA
