>Addgene plasmid #38941 | BRD3 | addgene partial sequence | sequence record 51720 | T7 5'-TAATACGACTCACTATAGGG-3'
AATTCCCCTCTAGAAATAATTTTGTTTAACTTTAAGAAGGAGATATACATATGCACCATCATCATCATCA
TTCTTCTGGTGTAGATCTGGGTACCGAGAACCTGTACTTCCAATCCATGGGCAAGCTGTCGGAGCACCTA
CGCTACTGCGACAGCATCCTCAGGGAGATGCTATCCAAGAAGCACGCGGCCTACGCCTGGCCCTTCTACA
AGCCAGTGGATGCCGAGGCCCTGGAGCTGCACGACTACCACGACATCATCAAGCACCCGATGGACCTCAG
CACCGTGAAAAGGAAGATGGATGGCCGAGAGTACCCAGACGCACAGGGCTTTGCTGCTGATGTCCGGCTG
ATGTTCTCGAATTGCTACAAATACAATCCCCCAGACCACGAGGTTGTGGCCATGGCCCGGAAGCTCCAGG
ACGTGTTTGAGATGAGGTTTGCCAAGATGCCATGACAGTAAAGGTGGATACGGATCCGAATTCGAGCTCC
GTCGACAAGCTTGCGGCCGCACTCGAGCACCACCACCACCACCACTGAGATCCGGCTGCTAACAAAGCCC
GAAAGGAAGCTGAGTTGGCTGCTGCCACCGCTGAGCAATAACTAGCATAACCCCTTGGGGCCTCTAAACG
GGTCTTGAGGGGTTTTTTGCTGAAAGGAGGAACTATATCCGGATTGGCGAATGGG
[124 nt withheld, positions 686-809]
C
[82 nt withheld, positions 811-892]
CTTGATTA
[38 nt withheld, positions 901-938]
